>Addgene plasmid #70895 | pFOSGE_COF2H01 | depositor partial sequence | sequence record 126837 | insert
ATGAAAGACACCGAGGTCAACGACAACACCACAGAGGAGGAGCCCGTGAAGGAGGCACCTGAGGTGCCGG
CCAATTCCAGCTCCGACGAAGATGAGTACGATGACATAGATGACGATGATGAGCCAATGGACGAAGGCGA
TGAGCTAACCACTTGTCTGTTTTGCACCGAAACATCTGCAAACATCTCGGTGGCCATTGACCATCTTGAC
GCCCGGCATAAAGTGAATCTGTCCCAGCTTCAGCGTAAATTCGAAATGGACCAGTATTCCTTTATCAAAC
TGATAAACTACATAAGAGCCAAAAAGATCAGTGCCGAGCAGTTATTGTCTGCGGAACATCCGCTTTGGCA
GGATGAGAAGTACCTCCAGCCCGGGGAGTATGAGCCCTGGCTCTGCTATGACTACGAAGTCCTTAAAACA
GACGGCGCTCCGACGCAGCCCTCGGTTCTGGAGCTACAACAGCGGATTGCTGAGCAGTCGCAATTGCTGC
AGCAGGCCAACGAGGACATGGAACGCATGCGCAACGACTACAAGGCGCTGCTGCAAAAGGTACATGCTGA
CGGCGAGCCCAAAGGTTCCGACCAGAGCGTACCGCGTAACAACGTTTGTCTCGACAACGAATACTTCAAA
AGCTACGCCCACTTTGGCATTCACCATGAAATGCTCAGCGACAAGGTGCGGACCAGCACCTATCGCGCGT
CTTTGCTCCAAAACGAGGCCGTTGTTCGGGGCAAGACAGTGTTGGATGTGGGATGCGGCACGGGAATCCT
ATCCATCTTCGCCTCCAAAGCGGGTGCAGCTCGCGTTGTCGGCATAGATAACTCGGACATTGTGTACACC
GCCATGGATATCATCAGGAAGAACAAGGTTGAGAATGTTGAACTGATCAAGGGACGGCTGGAGGACACAG
ATCTCCCAGAGACTAAATACGACATTATAATATCCGAATGGATGGGCTATTTTCTTTTGTACGAATCAAT
GCTGGACAGCATTATCTACGCCCGCGAGAATCACCTCAACCCCAATGGCATAATACTGCCCAGTCGCTGT
ACACTCAGTCTCTTGGGCTATGGAGACGACACGCTTTATGCCGATGAAGTGGAATTCTGGTCTAACGTTT
ACGAGGTCGACATGAGCGATCTGCGAAAGCAATCAATAGAGGAGCCACTCATGCAGGTGGTGGATGCAGA
GTTCATGCTGACGGAACCCGAACAGATAGCTAACTTCGACATAATGACCGTCGATATGAACTATCCAAAC
TTTACTCACCAGTTTAGCTTAAAGGTCACGAAGCCGGGACGATTATCCGCCTTTGTCGGTTACTTTGAAA
CATTGTTTGAACTACCCTCCCCCGTCATGTTCAGCACATCACCATCTGCGACGCCCACCCATTGGAAGCA
AACGGTTTTCTTCATCGAGAACCCGCAGGTTGTGAAGGAAGGAGACGTCATTTGTGGGAAAATCACGTCA
AGAAGACATAAAGAGGATGTCAGAGGACTTAGTGTGGACATAGAAGTCTTTGGCAAGAAACACAAATACA
ATGTGGTT
