>Addgene plasmid #70895 | pFOSGE_COF2H01 | addgene partial sequence | sequence record 130403 | M13-Rev 5'-CAGGAAACAGCTATGACC-3'
TTTTATTTTGACTGATAGTGACCTGTTCGTTGCAACAAATTGATAAGCAATGCTTTCTTATAATGCCAAC
TTTGTACAAGGAAAGCTGGGTCAACCACATTGTATTTGTGTTTCTTGCCAAAGACTTCTATGTCCACACT
AAGTCCTCTGACATCCTCTTTATGTCTTCTTGACGTGATTTTCCCACAAATGACGTCTCCTTCCTTCACA
ACCTGCGGGTTCTCGATGAAGAAAACCGTTTGCTTCCAATGGGTGGGCGTCGCATATGGTGATGTGCTGA
ACATGACGGGGGAGGGTAGTTCAAACAATGTTTCAAAGTAACCGACAAAGGCGGATAATCGTCCCGGCTT
CGTGACCTTTAAGCTAAACTGGTGAGTAAAGTTTGGATAGTTCATATCGACGGTCATTATGTCGAAGTTA
GCTATCTGTTCGGGTTCCGTCAGCATGAACTCTGCATCCACCACCTGCATGAGTGGCTCCTCTATTGATT
GCTTTC
