>Addgene plasmid #70895 | pFOSGE_COF2H01 | addgene partial sequence | sequence record 131749 | M13-Rev 5'-CAGGAAACAGCTATGACC-3'
AGCTGGATGGCAATAATGATTTTATTTTGACTGATAGTGACCTGTTCGTTGCAACAAATTGATAAGCAAT
GCTTTCTTATAATGCCAACTTTGTACAAGGAAAGCTGGGTCAACCACATTGTATTTGTGTTTCTTGCCAA
AGACTTCTATGTCCACACTAAGTCCTCTGACATCCTCTTTATGTCTTCTTGACGTGATTTTCCCACAAAT
GACGTCTCCTTCCTTCACAACCTGCGGGTTCTCGATGAAGAAAACCGTTTGCTTCCAATGGGTGGGCGTC
GCAGATGGTGATGTGCTGAACATGACGGGGGAGGGTAGTTCAAACAATGTTTCAAAGTAACCGACAAAGG
CGGATAATCGTCCCGGCTTCGTGACCTTTAAGCTAAACTGGTGAGTAAAGTTTGGATAGTTCATATCGAC
GGTCATTATGTCGAAGTTAGCTATCTGTTCGGGTTCCGTCAGCATGAACTCTGCATCCACCACCTGCATG
AGTGGCTCCTCTATTGATTGCTTTCGCAGATCGCTCATGTCGACCTCGTAAACGTTAGACCAGAATTCCA
CTTCATCGGCATAAAGCGTGTCGTCTCCATAGCCCAAGAGACTGAGTGTACAGCGACTGGGCAGTATTAT
GCCATTGGGGTTGAGGTGATTCTCGCGGGCGTAGATAATGCTGTCCAGCATTGATTCGTACAAAAGAAAA
TAGCCCATCCATTCGGATATTATAATGTCGTATTTAGTCTCTGGGAGATCTGTGTCCTCCAGCCGTCCCT
TGATCAGTTCAACATTCTCAACCTTGTTCTTCCTGATGATATCC
