[The description below was written by a language model from this plasmid's Addgene catalogue record.]
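Description:
pFOSGE_COF2H01 is a Gateway entry clone built on the pDONR221 donor vector backbone, carrying the Drosophila melanogaster gene Art3 (also known as CG6563 or DART3), which is annotated as an arginine methyltransferase family member. The insert is recorded as 1548 bp and corresponds to the transcript FBtr0083134. It was introduced by Gateway cloning, which for a pDONR-type vector normally means a BP recombination in which an attB-flanked PCR product replaces the donor vector's counter-selectable cassette, leaving the open reading frame flanked by attL sites. The plasmid is maintained in E. coli as a high-copy construct under kanamycin selection. No feature table accompanies the record, so the origin of replication, the exact att site arrangement, and whether the insert keeps its native stop codon are not stated. M13 forward and reverse primer sites flanking the cloning region are listed for sequence verification of the insert.

As an entry clone, the plasmid has no promoter intended to drive Art3 expression and is not itself an expression construct. Its role is to serve as a shuttle, allowing the Art3 coding sequence to be moved by LR recombination into any compatible Gateway destination vector, which then supplies the promoter, tags or fusion partners needed for a given experiment. The clone comes from a study of the context-dependent regulatory functions of transcriptional regulators, and its systematic name suggests it is one member of a larger arrayed clone collection. The record does not describe which destination vectors or assays were used with this particular clone.
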