Addgene plasmid #70895: pFOSGE_COF2H01
Purpose: Gateway entry clone
Depositing lab: Alexander Stark. Depositing organization: Research Institute of Molecular Pathology (IMP). Publication: Transcriptional regulators form diverse groups with context-dependent regulatory functions. Stampfel G, Kazmar T, Frank O, Wienerroither S, Reiter F, Stark A. Nature. 2015 Nov 9. doi: 10.1038/nature15545. PubMed 26550828.
Backbone
  Vector backbone: pDONR221
  Backbone manufacturer: Invitrogen
  Backbone size w/o insert (bp): 4762
  Vector type: Gateway entry vector
Growth in bacteria
  Bacterial resistance: Kanamycin, 50 μg/mL
  Growth temperature: 37°C
  Growth strain: DH5alpha
  Copy number: High Copy
Gene/Insert
  Gene/Insert name: Art3 (alt names: FBgn0038306; CG6563, FBtr0083134)
  Species: D. melanogaster (fly)
  Insert size (bp): 1548
  Entrez Gene: Art3 (a.k.a. CG6563, DART3, Dmel\CG6563)
  Cloning method: Gateway Cloning
  Sequencing primers: 5′ M13-F20; 3′ M13R
Terms and licenses: Academic/Nonprofit Terms; Industry Terms: Not Available to Industry
How to cite: pFOSGE_COF2H01 was a gift from Alexander Stark (Addgene plasmid # 70895 ; http://n2t.net/addgene:70895 ; RRID:Addgene_70895)
